Addgene plasmid #88493: pDONR223-ZNF791
Purpose: Donor Vector containing ZNF791 transcription factor, part of the Human TFome Collection
Depositing lab: Marc Vidal. Depositing organization: Dana-Farber Cancer Institute. Publication: A comprehensive library of human transcription factors for cell fate engineering. Ng AHM, Khoshakhlagh P, Rojo Arias JE, Pasquini G, Wang K, Swiersy A, Shipman SL, Appleton E, Kiaee K, Kohman RE, Vernet A, Dysart M, Leeper K, Saylor W, Huang JY, Graveline A, Taipale J, Hill DE, Vidal M, Melero-Martin JM, Busskamp V, Church GM. Nat Biotechnol. 2021 Apr;39(4):510-519. doi: 10.1038/s41587-020-0742-6. Epub 2020 Nov 30. PubMed 33257861.
Backbone
  Vector backbone: pDONR223
  Backbone manufacturer: Invitrogen
  Backbone size w/o insert (bp): 3000
  Vector type: Gateway Donor Vector
Growth in bacteria
  Bacterial resistance: Spectinomycin, 50 μg/mL
  Growth temperature: 37°C
  Growth strain: DH5alpha
  Copy number: High Copy
Gene/Insert
  Gene/Insert name: ZNF791
  Species: H. sapiens (human)
  Insert size (bp): 1731
  Mutation: Last nucleotide of stop codon removed to allow for Gateway C-terminal fusions
  Entrez Gene: ZNF791 (a.k.a. FLJ90396, MGC126179, MGC126180)
  Cloning method: Gateway Cloning
  Sequencing primers: 5′ M13F(-21); 3′ M13R
Terms and licenses: Academic/Nonprofit Terms; Industry Terms: Not Available to Industry
Depositor comments: Represents the ORFeome subset of the TFome
How to cite: pDONR223-ZNF791 was a gift from Marc Vidal (Addgene plasmid # 88493 ; http://n2t.net/addgene:88493 ; RRID:Addgene_88493)
