[The description below was written by a language model from this plasmid's Addgene catalogue record.]
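Description:
pDONR223-ZNF791 is a Gateway donor-backbone plasmid (functionally an entry clone) carrying the open reading frame of human ZNF791, a zinc finger protein catalogued as a transcription factor. It is built on the pDONR223 backbone, listed as about 3 kb without insert, and holds an insert of roughly 1.7 kb that was introduced by Gateway recombination cloning. The plasmid is maintained at high copy number in standard E. coli cloning strains and is selected with spectinomycin. The record contains no feature table, so the origin of replication and the exact recombination sites flanking the insert are not itemised. In a Gateway clone of this kind, the ORF would normally sit between att sites that allow it to be transferred by recombination into compatible destination vectors. The listed M13 forward and reverse sequencing primers indicate that standard M13 priming sites flank the insert.

The construct itself is not an expression vector. No promoter, tag or reporter driving ZNF791 is recorded, and the plasmid serves as a shuttle source for the coding sequence. One deliberate modification is noted: the last nucleotide of the stop codon has been removed, so the ORF remains open at its 3′ end and can be fused in frame to C-terminal tags or other partners supplied by the destination vector. The plasmid belongs to the Human TFome Collection, a comprehensive library of human transcription factor ORFs assembled for cell fate engineering, and is noted as part of the ORFeome-derived subset of that collection. Typical use would be moving ZNF791 into expression vectors for overexpression screens or functional studies.
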