>Addgene plasmid #88493 | pDONR223-ZNF791 | depositor partial sequence | sequence record 172097 | insert
ATGGACTCAGTGGCTTTTGAGGATGTGTCTGTGAGCTTCAGCCAGGAGGAGTGGGCTCTGCTGGCTCCTT
CACAGAAGAAACTCTACAGAGATGTGATGCAGGAAACATTCAAGAACCTGGCATCTATAGGGGAAAAATG
GGAAGACCCGAATGTTGAAGATCAACACAAAAACCAAGGACGAAATCTAAGAAGCCATACGGGAGAGAGA
CTCTGTGAAGGTAAAGAAGGTAGTCAATGTGCAGAAAACTTCAGTCCCAATCTCAGTGTGACGAAGAAGA
CTGCCGGAGTAAAACCATATGAGTGTACTATCTGTGGAAAAGCCTTCATGCGTCTCTCATCCCTTACTAG
ACACATGAGGTCTCACACTGGATACGAGCTATTTGAGAAGCCATATAAATGTAAGGAGTGTGAGAAAGCC
TTTAGTTATCTCAAATCCTTTCAAAGACATGAAAGGAGTCACACTGGAGAAAAACCCTATAAATGTAAAC
AATGTGGAAAAACCTTCATATATCACCAGCCCTTTCAAAGACATGAGCGGACTCACATTGGAGAAAAACC
CTATGAATGTAAGCAATGTGGAAAAGCTCTTAGTTGTTCCAGTTCGCTTCGAGTTCATGAAAGGATTCAC
ACTGGAGAAAAGCCCTATGAATGTAAACAATGTGGGAAAGCCTTCAGTTGTTCCAGTTCTATTCGAGTAC
ACGAAAGAACTCACACTGGAGAGAAACCCTATGCATGTAAGGAATGTGGGAAAGCCTTCATTTCCCACAC
AAGTGTTCTAACACACATGATAACACACAACGGAGATAGACCTTATAAATGCAAAGAATGTGGAAAGGCA
TTCATTTTTCCCAGTTTTTTACGAGTACATGAAAGAATTCACACTGGAGAGAAACCCTATAAATGTAAAC
AATGTGGTAAAGCCTTCAGATGTTCCACCTCCATTCAAATTCATGAAAGAATTCATACTGGAGAGAAGCC
CTATAAATGTAAAGAATGTGGGAAATCTTTCAGTGCACGCCCAGCCTTTCGAGTACACGTGAGAGTGCAT
ACTGGAGAGAAACCCTATAAGTGTAAAGAATGTGGGAAAGCCTTTAGTAGAATCAGTTACTTTCGAATAC
ATGAAAGGACTCACACTGGAGAGAAACCCTACGAATGTAAAAAATGTGGGAAAACTTTCAATTATCCTCT
AGATTTGAAAATCCACAAGAGAAATCACACTGGAGAAAAACCCTATGAGTGTAAGGAATGTGCAAAAACC
TTCATTTCTCTTGAGAACTTTCGAAGACACATGATCACCCACACTGGAGACGGACCTTATAAATGTAGGG
ACTGTGGGAAGGTGTTCATTTTTCCTAGTGCGTTACGAACACATGAAAGAACTCACACTGGAGAGAAACC
CTATGAATGTAAACAATGTGGAAAAGCCTTTAGTTGTTCTAGTTACATTCGGATACATAAAAGAACTCAC
ACTGGGGAGAAACCTTATGAATGTAAGGAATGCGGGAAGGCCTTTATTTATCCCACAAGCTTTCAAGGAC
ACATGAGAATGCATACTGGAGAGAAACCCTATAAATGTAAAGAATGTGGGAAGGCCTTTAGTCTTCACAG
TTCCTTTCAAAGACATACAAGAATTCACAATTATGAGAAACCTCTTGAATGTAAGCAATGTGGAAAAGCC
TTCAGTGTGTCCACATCCTTAAAAAAACATATGAGAATGCACAATCGATAG
